>Addgene plasmid #141504 | TFORF0063 | depositor full sequence | sequence record 276648 | Full Sequence
TTAATGTAGTCTTATGCAATACTCTTGTAGTCTTGCAACATGGTAACGATGAGTTAGCAACATGCCTTAC
AAGGAGAGAAAAAGCACCGTGCATGCCGATTGGTGGAAGTAAGGTGGTACGATCGTGCCTTATTAGGAAG
GCAACAGACGGGTCTGACATGGATTGGACGAACCACTGAATTGCCGCATTGCAGAGATATTGTATTTAAG
TGCCTAGCTCGATACATAAACGGGTCTCTCTGGTTAGACCAGATCTGAGCCTGGGAGCTCTCTGGCTAAC
TAGGGAACCCACTGCTTAAGCCTCAATAAAGCTTGCCTTGAGTGCTTCAAGTAGTGTGTGCCCGTCTGTT
GTGTGACTCTGGTAACTAGAGATCCCTCAGACCCTTTTAGTCAGTGTGGAAAATCTCTAGCAGTGGCGCC
CGAACAGGGACTTGAAAGCGAAAGGGAAACCAGAGGAGCTCTCTCGACGCAGGACTCGGCTTGCTGAAGC
GCGCACGGCAAGAGGCGAGGGGCGGCGACTGGTGAGTACGCCAAAAATTTTGACTAGCGGAGGCTAGAAG
GAGAGAGATGGGTGCGAGAGCGTCAGTATTAAGCGGGGGAGAATTAGATCGCGATGGGAAAAAATTCGGT
TAAGGCCAGGGGGAAAGAAAAAATATAAATTAAAACATATAGTATGGGCAAGCAGGGAGCTAGAACGATT
CGCAGTTAATCCTGGCCTGTTAGAAACATCAGAAGGCTGTAGACAAATACTGGGACAGCTACAACCATCC
CTTCAGACAGGATCAGAAGAACTTAGATCATTATATAATACAGTAGCAACCCTCTATTGTGTGCATCAAA
GGATAGAGATAAAAGACACCAAGGAAGCTTTAGACAAGATAGAGGAAGAGCAAAACAAAAGTAAGACCAC
CGCACAGCAAGCGGCCGCTGATCTTCAGACCTGGAGGAGGAGATATGAGGGACAATTGGAGAAGTGAATT
ATATAAATATAAAGTAGTAAAAATTGAACCATTAGGAGTAGCACCCACCAAGGCAAAGAGAAGAGTGGTG
CAGAGAGAAAAAAGAGCAGTGGGAATAGGAGCTTTGTTCCTTGGGTTCTTGGGAGCAGCAGGAAGCACTA
TGGGCGCAGCGTCAATGACGCTGACGGTACAGGCCAGACAATTATTGTCTGGTATAGTGCAGCAGCAGAA
CAATTTGCTGAGGGCTATTGAGGCGCAACAGCATCTGTTGCAACTCACAGTCTGGGGCATCAAGCAGCTC
CAGGCAAGAATCCTGGCTGTGGAAAGATACCTAAAGGATCAACAGCTCCTGGGGATTTGGGGTTGCTCTG
GAAAACTCATTTGCACCACTGCTGTGCCTTGGAATGCTAGTTGGAGTAATAAATCTCTGGAACAGATTTG
GAATCACACGACCTGGATGGAGTGGGACAGAGAAATTAACAATTACACAAGCTTAATACACTCCTTAATT
GAAGAATCGCAAAACCAGCAAGAAAAGAATGAACAAGAATTATTGGAATTAGATAAATGGGCAAGTTTGT
GGAATTGGTTTAACATAACAAATTGGCTGTGGTATATAAAATTATTCATAATGATAGTAGGAGGCTTGGT
AGGTTTAAGAATAGTTTTTGCTGTACTTTCTATAGTGAATAGAGTTAGGCAGGGATATTCACCATTATCG
TTTCAGACCCACCTCCCAACCCCGAGGGGACCCATGCATTGCATCTCAATTAGTCAGCAACCAGGTGTGG
AAAGTCCCCAGGCTCCCCAGCAGGCAGAAGTATGCAAAGCATGCGTCTCAATTAGTCAGCAACCATAGTC
CCGCCCCTAACTCCGCCCATCCCGCCCCTAACTCCGCCCAGTTCCGCCCATTCTCCGCCCCATGGCTGAC
TAATTTTTTTTATTTATGCAGAGGCCGAGGCCGCCTCGGCCTCTGAGCTATTCCAGAAGTAGTGAGGAGG
CTTTTTTGGAGGCCTAGGCTTTTGCAAAAAGCTTTCTAGAGGTACCACCGGAGCTTACCATGACCGAGTA
CAAGCCCACGGTGCGCCTCGCCACCCGCGACGACGTCCCCAGGGCCGTACGCACCCTCGCCGCCGCGTTC
GCCGACTACCCCGCCACGCGCCACACCGTCGATCCGGACCGCCACATCGAGCGGGTCACCGAGCTGCAAG
AACTCTTCCTCACGCGCGTCGGGCTCGACATCGGCAAGGTGTGGGTCGCGGACGACGGCGCCGCCGTGGC
GGTCTGGACCACGCCGGAGAGCGTCGAAGCGGGGGCGGTGTTCGCCGAGATCGGCCCGCGCATGGCCGAG
TTGAGCGGTTCCCGGCTGGCCGCGCAGCAACAGATGGAAGGCCTCCTGGCGCCGCACCGGCCCAAGGAGC
CCGCGTGGTTCCTGGCCACCGTCGGCGTCTCGCCCGACCACCAGGGCAAGGGTCTGGGCAGCGCCGTCGT
GCTCCCCGGAGTGGAGGCGGCCGAGCGCGCCGGGGTGCCCGCCTTCCTGGAGACCTCCGCGCCCCGCAAC
CTCCCCTTCTACGAGCGGCTCGGCTTCACCGTCACCGCCGACGTCGAGGTGCCCGAAGGACCGCGCACCT
GGTGCATGACCCGCAAGCCCGGTGCCAGTTAACGAATTCTAGATCTTGAGACAAATGGCAGTATTCATCC
ACAATTTTAAAAGAAAAGGGGGGATTGGGGGGTACAGTGCAGGGGAAAGAATAGTAGACATAATAGCAAC
AGACATACAAACTAAAGAATTACAAAAACAAATTACAAAAATTCAAAATTTTCGGGTTTATTACAGGGAC
AGCAGAGATCCACTTTGGCGCCGGCTCGAGGCCTGCAGGTGCAAAGATGGATAAAGTTTTAAACAGAGAG
GAATCTTTGCAGCTAATGGACCTTCTAGGTCTTGAAAGGAGTGGGAATTGGCTCCGGTGCCCGTCAGTGG
GCAGAGCGCACATCGCCCACAGTCCCCGAGAAGTTGGGGGGAGGGGTCGGCAATTGAACCGGTGCCTAGA
GAAGGTGGCGCGGGGTAAACTGGGAAAGTGATGTCGTGTACTGGCTCCGCCTTTTTCCCGAGGGTGGGGG
AGAACCGTATATAAGTGCAGTAGTCGCCGTGAACGTTCTTTTTCGCAACGGGTTTGCCGCCAGAACACAG
GTAAGTGCCGTGTGTGGTTCCCGCGGGCCTGGCCTCTTTACGGGTTATGGCCCTTGCGTGCCTTGAATTA
CTTCCACCTGGCTGCAGTACGTGATTCTTGATCCCGAGCTTCGGGTTGGAAGTGGGTGGGAGAGTTCGAG
GCCTTGCGCTTAAGGAGCCCCTTCGCCTCGTGCTTGAGTTGAGGCCTGGCCTGGGCGCTGGGGCCGCCGC
GTGCGAATCTGGTGGCACCTTCGCGCCTGTCTCGCTGCTTTCGATAAGTCTCTAGCCATTTAAAATTTTT
GATGACCTGCTGCGACGCTTTTTTTCTGGCAAGATAGTCTTGTAAATGCGGGCCAAGATCTGCACACTGG
TATTTCGGTTTTTGGGGCCGCGGGCGGCGACGGGGCCCGTGCGTCCCAGCGCACATGTTCGGCGAGGCGG
GGCCTGCGAGCGCGGCCACCGAGAATCGGACGGGGGTAGTCTCAAGCTGGCCGGCCTGCTCTGGTGCCTG
GCCTCGCGCCGCCGTGTATCGCCCCGCCCTGGGCGGCAAGGCTGGCCCGGTCGGCACCAGTTGCGTGAGC
GGAAAGATGGCCGCTTCCCGGCCCTGCTGCAGGGAGCTCAAAATGGAGGACGCGGCGCTCGGGAGAGCGG
GCGGGTGAGTCACCCACACAAAGGAAAAGGGCCTTTCCGTCCTCAGCCGTCGCTTCATGTGACTCCACGG
AGTACCGGGCGCCGTCCAGGCACCTCGATTAGTTCTCGAGCTTTTGGAGTACGTCGTCTTTAGGTTGGGG
GGAGGGGTTTTATGCGATGGAGTTTCCCCACACTGAGTGGGTGGAGACTGAAGTTAGGCCAGCTTGGCAC
TTGATGTAATTCTCCTTGGAATTTGCCCTTTTTGAGTTTGGATCTTGGTTCATTCTCAAGCCTCAGACAG
TGGTTCAAAGTTTTTTTCTTCCATTTCAGGTGTCGTGAGGCTAGCACCGCCACCATGGATACCTGCGGGG
TCGGCTATGTTGCCCTGGGGGAGGCCGGCCCCGTGGGGAACATGACTGTGGTAGACTCTCCTGGACAAGA
GGTGCTAAATCAGCTTGATGTCAAGACCTCTTCAGAAATGACCAGTGCAGAGGCTTCCGTAGAGATGTCA
TTACCTACCCCTTTGCCTGGATTTGAGGATTCTCCTGATCAGAGGAGGCTCCCTCCAGAGCAGGAAAGCC
TCTCCAGACTGGAACAGCCAGATCTTTCTTCAGAGATGTCAAAGGTCTCAAAGCCTAGGGCCTCAAAGCC
TGGCCGGAAGAGAGGTGGTAGGACACGAAAAGGCCCCAAAAGGCCCCAACAGCCTAATCCTCCATCAGCC
CCACTGGTTCCTGGTCTCTTAGATCAATCCAACCCTCTGTCCACCCCCATGCCTAAGAAACGAGGTCGAA
AGTCCAAGGCAGAGCTGCTGCTGCTGAAGTTGTCAAAAGACCTAGATCGGCCAGAATCTCAATCTCCAAA
GAGGCCCCCTGAGGACTTTGAGACCCCTTCTGGGGAACGACCCCGCCGAAGGGCTGCCCAAGTGGCACTT
CTGTATCTTCAGGAACTGGCTGAAGAGCTCTCAACAGCCCTGCCTGCCCCTGTGTCCTGTCCTGAGGGCC
CCAAGGTGAGCAGCCCCACCAAACCGAAGAAGATCCGGCAGCCAGCAGCCTGTCCAGGTGGAGAAGAGGT
GGATGGTGCTCCACGGGATGAAGACTTTTTTCTCCAGGTTGAGGCTGAAGATGTGGAAGAAAGTGAGGGC
CCAAGTGAGAGCTCATCTGAACCTGAGCCTGTAGTGCCCCGAAGCACCCCACGAGGATCTACTTCAGGGA
AACAGAAACCACACTGCCGAGGAATGGCTCCCAATGGCTTACCAAATCATATCATGGCTCCTGTTTGGAA
GTGCCTCCATCTCACCAAGGACTTCCGAGAGCAGAAACATTCATACTGGGAGTTTGCTGAGTGGATTCCT
TTAGCCTGGAAGTGGCACTTGTTATCTGAGCTTGAGGCCGCTCCCTACCTGCCCCAGGAGGAGAAGTCTC
CATTGTTTTCTGTACAACGTGAAGGGCTACCTGAAGATGGCACCCTCTACCGAATAAACAGATTTAGCTC
GATCACAGCACATCCAGAGCGCTGGGATGTGTCCTTCTTCACGGGGGGACCGCTCTGGGCTCTGGACTGG
TGCCCAGTGCCAGAGGGGGCAGGAGCCTCGCAATATGTGGCTCTTTTCTCCAGCCCTGACATGAATGAGA
CACACCCACTGAGCCAGCTTCATTCGGGTCCTGGGCTGCTCCAGCTCTGGGGCCTTGGGACCTTGCAGCA
AGAAAGCTGTCCTGGCAACAGGGCCCACTTTGTCTATGGGATTGCTTGTGACAACGGCTGCATCTGGGAC
CTCAAGTTCTGCCCCAGTGGAGCATGGGAACTTCCAGGCACCCCTCGGAAGGCTCCTCTCCTGCCCCGGT
TGGGTCTCTTGGCTCTGGCCTGCTCAGACGGGAAAGTACTGCTATTCAGTCTACCCCATCCGGAGGCCCT
GCTGGCTCAGCAACCCCCAGATGCAGTGAAGCCTGCCATATATAAGGTACAATGTGTGGCAACTCTGCAG
GTGGGGTCTATGCAAGCTACAGACCCCTCTGAGTGTGGTCAGTGCCTTAGCCTGGCCTGGATGCCTACCA
GGCCCCACCAACACCTAGCTGCTGGATATTATAATGGCATGGTGGTTTTCTGGAACCTTCCCACTAACTC
ACCCCTGCAGCGGATACGGCTCTCTGATGGCTCCTTAAAGCTCTACCCCTTCCAGTGTTTCCTAGCCCAT
GACCAGGCTGTGCGTACCCTTCAATGGTGCAAAGCTAACAGCCATTTCCTTGTCTCTGCGGGGAGTGACC
GGAAAATCAAATTCTGGGACCTTCGACGTCCTTACGAACCCATAAACTCTATCAAGCGCTTCTTGAGTAC
AGAACTGGCCTGGCTGCTTCCCTACAATGGTGTCACTGTGGCTCAGGACAACTGCTATGCCTCTTATGGA
CTCTGTGGGATTCATTATATTGACGCTGGTTACCTTGGTTTCAAGGCCTACTTCACTGCTCCTCGAAAAG
GCACCGTTTGGAGTCTTTCAGGATCCGACTGGCTTGGGACAATAGCTGCAGGAGATATATCCGGGGAGCT
CATTGCTGCTATATTACCAGATATGGCACTGAATCCAATAAATGTCAAGCGACCTGTAGAGCGAAGATTT
CCTATATATAAAGCAGATCTGATACCGTATCAGGACAGTCCTGAAGGTCCAGACCATTCTTCTGCTTCAT
CTGGGGTCCCCAACCCTCCTAAGGCTCGAACTTACACTGAAACTGTCAACCATCACTACTTGCTCTTTCA
AGACACAGATTTGGGTTCATTCCATGATCTGCTCCGTAGAGAACCAATGCTGCGCATGCAGGAGGGAGAG
GGGCATTCTCAACTCTGCCTGGACAGGCTGCAGCTGGAGGCTATTCATAAGGTACGTTTCAGCCCAAACC
TGGACTCCTATGGATGGCTGGTATCTGGGGGGCAGTCAGGGCTGGTTCGAATCCATTTTGTCCGTGGACT
CGCCTCCCCACTGGGCCACCGTATGCAGCTTGAAAGCCGAGCCCACTTCAATGCTATGTTCCAACCATCC
TCCCCCACTAGACGGCCTGGCTTCTCTCCAACCAGCCATCGCCTTCTGCCCACTCCCTAGTAATGAACTA
GTCCGTAACTTGAAAGTATTTCGATTTCTTGGCTTTATATATCTTGTGGAAAGGACGAGACGAAAGCTTC
AGCGCATCTCGCACGCGTTAAGTCGACAATCAACCTCTGGATTACAAAATTTGTGAAAGATTGACTGGTA
TTCTTAACTATGTTGCTCCTTTTACGCTATGTGGATACGCTGCTTTAATGCCTTTGTATCATGCTATTGC
TTCCCGTATGGCTTTCATTTTCTCCTCCTTGTATAAATCCTGGTTGCTGTCTCTTTATGAGGAGTTGTGG
CCCGTTGTCAGGCAACGTGGCGTGGTGTGCACTGTGTTTGCTGACGCAACCCCCACTGGTTGGGGCATTG
CCACCACCTGTCAGCTCCTTTCCGGGACTTTCGCTTTCCCCCTCCCTATTGCCACGGCGGAACTCATCGC
CGCCTGCCTTGCCCGCTGCTGGACAGGGGCTCGGCTGTTGGGCACTGACAATTCCGTGGTGTTGTCGGGG
AAATCATCGTCCTTTCCTTGGCTGCTCGCCTGTGTTGCCACCTGGATTCTGCGCGGGACGTCCTTCTGCT
ACGTCCCTTCGGCCCTCAATCCAGCGGACCTTCCTTCCCGCGGCCTGCTGCCGGCTCTGCGGCCTCTTCC
GCGTCTTCGCCTTCGCCCTCAGACGAGTCGGATCTCCCTTTGGGCCGCCTCCCCGCGTCGACTTTAAGAC
CAATGACTTACAAGGCAGCTGTAGATCTTAGCCACTTTTTAAAAGAAAAGGGGGGACTGGAAGGGCTAAT
TCACTCCCAACGAAGACAAGATCTGCTTTTTGCTTGTACTGGGTCTCTCTGGTTAGACCAGATCTGAGCC
TGGGAGCTCTCTGGCTAACTAGGGAACCCACTGCTTAAGCCTCAATAAAGCTTGCCTTGAGTGCTTCAAG
TAGTGTGTGCCCGTCTGTTGTGTGACTCTGGTAACTAGAGATCCCTCAGACCCTTTTAGTCAGTGTGGAA
AATCTCTAGCAGTACGTATAGTAGTTCATGTCATCTTATTATTCAGTATTTATAACTTGCAAAGAAATGA
ATATCAGAGAGTGAGAGGAACTTGTTTATTGCAGCTTATAATGGTTACAAATAAAGCAATAGCATCACAA
ATTTCACAAATAAAGCATTTTTTTCACTGCATTCTAGTTGTGGTTTGTCCAAACTCATCAATGTATCTTA
TCATGTCTGGCTCTAGCTATCCCGCCCCTAACTCCGCCCATCCCGCCCCTAACTCCGCCCAGTTCCGCCC
ATTCTCCGCCCCATGGCTGACTAATTTTTTTTATTTATGCAGAGGCCGAGGCCGCCTCGGCCTCTGAGCT
ATTCCAGAAGTAGTGAGGAGGCTTTTTTGGAGGCCTAGGGACGTACCCAATTCGCCCTATAGTGAGTCGT
ATTACGCGCGCTCACTGGCCGTCGTTTTACAACGTCGTGACTGGGAAAACCCTGGCGTTACCCAACTTAA
TCGCCTTGCAGCACATCCCCCTTTCGCCAGCTGGCGTAATAGCGAAGAGGCCCGCACCGATCGCCCTTCC
CAACAGTTGCGCAGCCTGAATGGCGAATGGG
[124 nt withheld, positions 8432-8555]
C
[91 nt withheld, positions 8557-8647]
A
[49 nt withheld, positions 8649-8697]
CCTTTGACGTTGGAGTCCACGTTCTTT
[37 nt withheld, positions 8725-8761]
ACCCTATCTCGGTCTATTCTTTTGATTTATAAGGGATTTTGCCGATTTCGGCCTATTGGTTAAAAAATGA
GCTGATTTAACAAAAATTTAACGCGAATTTTAACAAAATATTAACGCTTACAATTTAGGTGGCACTTTTC
GGGGAAATGTGCGCGGAACCCCTATTTGTTTATTTTTCTAAATACATTCAAATATGTATCCGCTCATGAG
ACAATAACCCTGATAAATGCTTCAATAATATTGAAAAAGGAAGAGTATGAGTATTCAACATTTCCGTGTC
GCCCTTATTCCCTTTTTTGCGGCATTTTGCCTTCCTGTTTTTGCTCACCCAGAAACGCTGGTGAAAGTAA
AAGATGCTGAAGATCAGTTGGGTGCACGAGTGGGTTACATCGAACTGGATCTCAACAGCGGTAAGATCCT
TGAGAGTTTTCGCCCCGAAGAACGTTTTCCAATGATGAGCACTTTTAAAGTTCTGCTATGTGGCGCGGTA
TTATCCCGTATTGACGCCGGGCAAGAGCAACTCGGTCGCCGCATACACTATTCTCAGAATGACTTGGTTG
AGTACTCACCAGTCACAGAAAAGCATCTTACGGATGGCATGACAGTAAGAGAATTATGCAGTGCTGCCAT
AACCATGAGTGATAACACTGCGGCCAACTTACTTCTGACAACGATCGGAGGACCGAAGGAGCTAACCGCT
TTTTTGCACAACATGGGGGATCATGTAACTCGCCTTGATCGTTGGGAACCGGAGCTGAATGAAGCCATAC
CAAACGACGAGCGTGACACCACGATGCCTGTAGCAATGGCAACAACGTTGCGCAAACTATTAACTGGCGA
ACTACTTACTCTAGCTTCCCGGCAACAATTAATAGACTGGATGGAGGCGGATAAAGTTGCAGGACCACTT
CTGCGCTCGGCCCTTCCGGCTGGCTGGTTTATTGCTGATAAATCTGGAGCCGGTGAGCGTGGGTCTCGCG
GTATCATTGCAGCACTGGGGCCAGATGGTAAGCCCTCCCGTATCGTAGTTATCTACACGACGGGGAGTCA
GGCAACTATGGATGAACGAAATAGACAGATCGCTGAGATAGGTGCCTCACTGATTAAGCATTGGTAACTG
TCAGACCAAGTTTACTCATATATACTTTAGATTGATTTAAAACTTCATTTTTAATTTAAAAGGATCTAGG
TGAAGATCCTTTTTGATAATCTCATGACCAAAATCCCTTAACGTGAGTTTTCGTTCCACTGAGCGTCAGA
CCCCGTAGAAAAGATCAAAGGATCTTCTTGAGATCCTTTTTTTCTGCGCGTAATCTGCTGCTTGCAAACA
AAAAAACCACCGCTACCAGCGGTGGTTTGTTTGCCGGATCAAGAGCTACCAACTCTTTTTCCGAAGGTAA
CTGGCTTCAGCAGAGCGCAGATACCAAATACTGTTCTTCTAGTGTAGCCGTAGTTAGGCCACCACTTCAA
GAACTCTGTAGCACCGCCTACATACCTCGCTCTGCTAATCCTGTTACCAGTGGCTGCTGCCAGTGGCGAT
AAGTCGTGTCTTACCGGGTTGGACTCAAGACGATAGTTACCGGATAAGGCGCAGCGGTCGGGCTGAACGG
GGGGTTCGTGCACACAGCCCAGCTTGGAGCGAACGACCTACACCGAACTGAGATACCTACAGCGTGAGCT
ATGAGAAAGCGCCACGCTTCCCGAAGGGAGAAAGGCGGACAGGTATCCGGTAAGCGGCAGGGTCGGAACA
GGAGAGCGCACGAGGGAGCTTCCAGGGGGAAACGCCTGGTATCTTTATAGTCCTGTCGGGTTTCGCCACC
TCTGACTTGAGCGTCGATTTTTGTGATGCTCGTCAGGGGGGCGGAGCCTATGGAAAAACGCCAGCAACGC
GGCCTTTTTACGGTTCCTGGCCTTTTGCTGGCCTTTTGCTCACATGTTCTTTCCTGCGTTATCCCCTGAT
TCTGTGGATAACCGTATTACCGCCTTTGAGTGAGCTGATACCGCTCGCCGCAGCCGAACGACCGAGCGCA
GCGAGTCAGTGAGCGAGGAAGCGGAAGAGCGCCCAATACGCAAACCGCCTCTCCCCGCGCGTTGGCCGAT
TCATTAATGCAGCTGGCACGACAGGTTTCCCGACTGGAAAGCGGGCAGTGAGCGCAACGCAATTAATGTG
AGTTAGCTCACTCATTAGGCACCCCAGGCTTTACACTTTATGCTTCCGGCTCGTATGTTGTGTGGAATTG
TGAGCGGATAACAATTTCACACAGGAAACAGCTATGACCATGATTACGCCAAGCGCGCAATTAACCCTCA
CTAAAGGGAACAAAAGCTGGAGCTGCAAGC
Features (pLannotate 1.2.2; 31 found; start..end, strand, type, name):
      5..231     +  promoter       RSV promoter: Rous sarcoma virus enhancer/promoter
    232..412     +  LTR            5' LTR (truncated): truncated 5' long terminal repeat (LTR) from HIV-1
    459..584     +  misc_feature   HIV-1 Ψ: packaging signal of human immunodeficiency virus type 1
    568..931     +  CDS            HIV-1 gag (fragment): gag protein from human immunodeficiency virus 1; gag
   1077..1310    +  misc_feature   RRE: The Rev response element (RRE) of HIV-1 allows for Rev-dependent mRNA export from the nucleus to the cytoplasm.
   1687..1713    +  CDS            Rev (fragment): human immunodeficiency virus 1 (HIV-1) Rev protein; rev; enhances nuclear export of unspliced and incompletely spliced viral mRNAs
   1720..1743    +  promoter       SV40 promoter (fragment): SV40 early promoter
   1744..1815    +  promoter       SV40 promoter (fragment): SV40 enhancer and early promoter
   1839..1974    +  rep_origin     SV40 ori: SV40 origin of replication
   2020..2616    +  CDS            PuroR (fragment): puromycin N-acetyltransferase; pac from Streptomyces; confers resistance to puromycin
   2665..2782    +  misc_feature   cPPT/CTS: central polypurine tract and central termination sequence of HIV-1
   2847..2913    +  CDS            small t antigen (fragment): SV40 (simian virus 40) small t antigen
   2920..4098    +  promoter       EF-1α promoter: strong constitutive promoter for human elongation factor EF-1α
   4115..6847    +  CDS            GTF3C2: TF3C2_HUMAN - Also known as KIAA0011. Experimental evidence at protein level: Swiss-Prot protein existence level 1. Required for RNA polymerase III-mediated transcription. Component of TFIIIC that initiates transcription complex assembly on tRNA and is required for transcription of 5S rRNA and other stable nuclear and cytoplasmic RNAs. May play a direct role in stabilizing interactions of TFIIIC2 with TFIIIC1. From Homo sapiens (Human).
   6863..6916    +  promoter       U6 promoter (fragment): RNA polymerase III promoter for human U6 snRNA
   6958..7546    +  misc_feature   WPRE: woodchuck hepatitis virus posttranscriptional regulatory element
   7597..7616    +  misc_feature   cPPT/CTS (fragment): central polypurine tract and central termination sequence of HIV-1
   7618..7851    +  LTR            3' LTR (ΔU3): self-inactivating 3' long terminal repeat (LTR) from HIV-1
   7929..8050    +  polyA_signal   SV40 poly(A) signal: SV40 polyadenylation signal
   8090..8225    +  rep_origin     SV40 ori: SV40 origin of replication
   8246..8264    -  promoter       T7 promoter: promoter for bacteriophage T7 RNA polymerase
   8272..8427    +  CDS            lacZα (fragment): LacZα fragment of β-galactosidase; lacZ fragment
   8432..8860    +  rep_origin     f1 ori (sequence partly withheld): f1 bacteriophage origin of replication; arrow indicates direction of (+) strand synthesis
   8913..9017    +  promoter       AmpR promoter: bla
   9018..9878    +  CDS            AmpR: β-lactamase; bla; confers resistance to ampicillin, carbenicillin, and related antibiotics
  10049..10637   +  rep_origin     ori: high-copy-number ColE1/pMB1/pBR322/pUC origin of replication
  10820..10912   +  CDS            lacI (fragment): lac repressor; lacI; The lac repressor binds to the lac operator to inhibit transcription in E. coli. This inhibition can be relieved by adding lactose or isopropyl-β-D-thiogalactopyranoside (IPTG).
  10925..10946   +  protein_bind   CAP binding site: CAP binding activates transcription in the presence of cAMP. E. coli catabolite activator protein
  10961..10991   +  promoter       lac promoter: promoter for the E. coli lac operon
  10995..11017   +  protein_bind   lac operator (fragment): The lac repressor binds to the lac operator to inhibit transcription in E. coli. This inhibition can be relieved by adding lactose or isopropyl-β-D-thiogalactopyranoside (IPTG). lac repressor encoded by lacI
  11060..11078   +  promoter       T3 promoter: promoter for bacteriophage T3 RNA polymerase
