[The description below was written by a language model from this plasmid's Addgene catalogue record and pLannotate feature annotations shown in this document.]
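Description:
TFORF0063 is a third-generation-style, self-inactivating lentiviral expression plasmid built on the pLX_TRC317 backbone, designed to overexpress the human transcription factor ORF GTF3C2 in mammalian cells. It is propagated in E. coli through a high-copy ColE1/pUC-type origin with ampicillin selection (AmpR with its own promoter). It also carries an f1 origin and remnants of a lac/T7/T3 cloning region. The record notes that the plasmid can recombine in bacteria, as is common for LTR-containing vectors.

The viral portion begins with an RSV promoter fused to a truncated HIV-1 5' LTR, which drives genomic RNA production in packaging cells. This is followed by the Ψ packaging signal, a gag fragment, the RRE for Rev-dependent nuclear export, and a cPPT/CTS element. It ends in a ΔU3 3' LTR that inactivates LTR promoter activity after integration, with an SV40 poly(A) signal downstream. Two expression units lie between the LTRs. An SV40 early promoter/origin region drives puromycin N-acetyltransferase for selecting transduced cells, and the EF-1α promoter drives the GTF3C2 coding sequence. GTF3C2 encodes a subunit of TFIIIC that is required for RNA polymerase III transcription of tRNA and 5S rRNA genes. A WPRE downstream of the ORF enhances transcript stability and expression.

According to the record, each construct in this collection carries a unique 24-bp barcode, although the feature table does not annotate it. The barcode allows the ORF to be identified in pooled overexpression screens, such as those mapping transcription factors that direct cell differentiation.
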