Addgene plasmid #141504: TFORF0063
Purpose: Lentiviral vector for overexpressing the GTF3C2 transcription factor ORF with a unique 24-bp barcode. Barcodes facilitate identification of transcription factors in pooled screens.
Depositing lab: Feng Zhang. Depositing organization: Broad Institute. Publication: A transcription factor atlas of directed differentiation. Joung J, Ma S, Tay T, Geiger-Schuller KR, Kirchgatterer PC, Verdine VK, Guo B, Arias-Garcia MA, Allen WE, Singh A, Kuksenko O, Abudayyeh OO, Gootenberg JS, Fu Z, Macrae RK, Buenrostro JD, Regev A, Zhang F. Cell. 2023 Jan 5;186(1):209-229.e26. doi: 10.1016/j.cell.2022.11.026. PubMed 36608654.
Backbone
  Vector backbone: pLX_TRC317
  Backbone manufacturer: Broad Institute Genetic Perturbation Platform
  Backbone size w/o insert (bp): 8264
  Vector type: Mammalian Expression, Lentiviral
  Selectable markers: Puromycin
Growth in bacteria
  Bacterial resistance: Ampicillin, 100 μg/mL
  Growth temperature: 37°C
  Growth strain: NEB Stable
  Copy number: High Copy
Gene/Insert
  Gene/Insert name: GTF3C2
  Species: H. sapiens (human)
  Insert size (bp): 2837
  Entrez Gene: GTF3C2 (a.k.a. KIAA0011, TFIIIC110, TFIIIC-BETA)
  Promoter: EF1a
  Cloning method: Unknown
  Sequencing primers: 5′ GGGTGGAGACTGAAGTTAGGCCAG; 3′ CACATAGCGTAAAAGGAGCAACATAG
Terms and licenses: Academic/Nonprofit Terms; Industry Terms: Not Available to Industry
Depositor comments: NM_001521,NM_001035521,ENST00000359541,ENST00000264720 . The transcription factor ORF portion of this plasmid was synthesized by Genewiz. Please test multiple small colonies in case of plasmid recombination. To make this collection available in a timely manner, a portion of this collection was not fully sequenced by Addgene. If an Addgene verified full plasmid sequence is not available, please contact us prior to placing an order to request the full sequence.
How to cite: TFORF0063 was a gift from Feng Zhang (Addgene plasmid # 141504 ; http://n2t.net/addgene:141504 ; RRID:Addgene_141504)
