>Addgene plasmid #141504 | TFORF0063 | depositor partial sequence | sequence record 276649 | Insert
ACCGCCACCATGGATACCTGCGGGGTCGGCTATGTTGCCCTGGGGGAGGCCGGCCCCGTGGGGAACATGA
CTGTGGTAGACTCTCCTGGACAAGAGGTGCTAAATCAGCTTGATGTCAAGACCTCTTCAGAAATGACCAG
TGCAGAGGCTTCCGTAGAGATGTCATTACCTACCCCTTTGCCTGGATTTGAGGATTCTCCTGATCAGAGG
AGGCTCCCTCCAGAGCAGGAAAGCCTCTCCAGACTGGAACAGCCAGATCTTTCTTCAGAGATGTCAAAGG
TCTCAAAGCCTAGGGCCTCAAAGCCTGGCCGGAAGAGAGGTGGTAGGACACGAAAAGGCCCCAAAAGGCC
CCAACAGCCTAATCCTCCATCAGCCCCACTGGTTCCTGGTCTCTTAGATCAATCCAACCCTCTGTCCACC
CCCATGCCTAAGAAACGAGGTCGAAAGTCCAAGGCAGAGCTGCTGCTGCTGAAGTTGTCAAAAGACCTAG
ATCGGCCAGAATCTCAATCTCCAAAGAGGCCCCCTGAGGACTTTGAGACCCCTTCTGGGGAACGACCCCG
CCGAAGGGCTGCCCAAGTGGCACTTCTGTATCTTCAGGAACTGGCTGAAGAGCTCTCAACAGCCCTGCCT
GCCCCTGTGTCCTGTCCTGAGGGCCCCAAGGTGAGCAGCCCCACCAAACCGAAGAAGATCCGGCAGCCAG
CAGCCTGTCCAGGTGGAGAAGAGGTGGATGGTGCTCCACGGGATGAAGACTTTTTTCTCCAGGTTGAGGC
TGAAGATGTGGAAGAAAGTGAGGGCCCAAGTGAGAGCTCATCTGAACCTGAGCCTGTAGTGCCCCGAAGC
ACCCCACGAGGATCTACTTCAGGGAAACAGAAACCACACTGCCGAGGAATGGCTCCCAATGGCTTACCAA
ATCATATCATGGCTCCTGTTTGGAAGTGCCTCCATCTCACCAAGGACTTCCGAGAGCAGAAACATTCATA
CTGGGAGTTTGCTGAGTGGATTCCTTTAGCCTGGAAGTGGCACTTGTTATCTGAGCTTGAGGCCGCTCCC
TACCTGCCCCAGGAGGAGAAGTCTCCATTGTTTTCTGTACAACGTGAAGGGCTACCTGAAGATGGCACCC
TCTACCGAATAAACAGATTTAGCTCGATCACAGCACATCCAGAGCGCTGGGATGTGTCCTTCTTCACGGG
GGGACCGCTCTGGGCTCTGGACTGGTGCCCAGTGCCAGAGGGGGCAGGAGCCTCGCAATATGTGGCTCTT
TTCTCCAGCCCTGACATGAATGAGACACACCCACTGAGCCAGCTTCATTCGGGTCCTGGGCTGCTCCAGC
TCTGGGGCCTTGGGACCTTGCAGCAAGAAAGCTGTCCTGGCAACAGGGCCCACTTTGTCTATGGGATTGC
TTGTGACAACGGCTGCATCTGGGACCTCAAGTTCTGCCCCAGTGGAGCATGGGAACTTCCAGGCACCCCT
CGGAAGGCTCCTCTCCTGCCCCGGTTGGGTCTCTTGGCTCTGGCCTGCTCAGACGGGAAAGTACTGCTAT
TCAGTCTACCCCATCCGGAGGCCCTGCTGGCTCAGCAACCCCCAGATGCAGTGAAGCCTGCCATATATAA
GGTACAATGTGTGGCAACTCTGCAGGTGGGGTCTATGCAAGCTACAGACCCCTCTGAGTGTGGTCAGTGC
CTTAGCCTGGCCTGGATGCCTACCAGGCCCCACCAACACCTAGCTGCTGGATATTATAATGGCATGGTGG
TTTTCTGGAACCTTCCCACTAACTCACCCCTGCAGCGGATACGGCTCTCTGATGGCTCCTTAAAGCTCTA
CCCCTTCCAGTGTTTCCTAGCCCATGACCAGGCTGTGCGTACCCTTCAATGGTGCAAAGCTAACAGCCAT
TTCCTTGTCTCTGCGGGGAGTGACCGGAAAATCAAATTCTGGGACCTTCGACGTCCTTACGAACCCATAA
ACTCTATCAAGCGCTTCTTGAGTACAGAACTGGCCTGGCTGCTTCCCTACAATGGTGTCACTGTGGCTCA
GGACAACTGCTATGCCTCTTATGGACTCTGTGGGATTCATTATATTGACGCTGGTTACCTTGGTTTCAAG
GCCTACTTCACTGCTCCTCGAAAAGGCACCGTTTGGAGTCTTTCAGGATCCGACTGGCTTGGGACAATAG
CTGCAGGAGATATATCCGGGGAGCTCATTGCTGCTATATTACCAGATATGGCACTGAATCCAATAAATGT
CAAGCGACCTGTAGAGCGAAGATTTCCTATATATAAAGCAGATCTGATACCGTATCAGGACAGTCCTGAA
GGTCCAGACCATTCTTCTGCTTCATCTGGGGTCCCCAACCCTCCTAAGGCTCGAACTTACACTGAAACTG
TCAACCATCACTACTTGCTCTTTCAAGACACAGATTTGGGTTCATTCCATGATCTGCTCCGTAGAGAACC
AATGCTGCGCATGCAGGAGGGAGAGGGGCATTCTCAACTCTGCCTGGACAGGCTGCAGCTGGAGGCTATT
CATAAGGTACGTTTCAGCCCAAACCTGGACTCCTATGGATGGCTGGTATCTGGGGGGCAGTCAGGGCTGG
TTCGAATCCATTTTGTCCGTGGACTCGCCTCCCCACTGGGCCACCGTATGCAGCTTGAAAGCCGAGCCCA
CTTCAATGCTATGTTCCAACCATCCTCCCCCACTAGACGGCCTGGCTTCTCTCCAACCAGCCATCGCCTT
CTGCCCACTCCCTAGTAATGAACTAGTCCGTAACTTGAAAGTATTTCGATTTCTTGGCTTTATATATCTT
GTGGAAAGGACGAGACGAAAGCTTCAGCGCATCTCGC
