>Addgene plasmid #141504 | TFORF0063 | depositor partial sequence | sequence record 276650 | Barcode
GACGAAAGCTTCAGCGCATCTCGC
