>Addgene plasmid #141504 | TFORF0063 | addgene partial sequence | sequence record 353004 | WPRE-R 5'-CATAGCGTAAAAGGAGCAACA-3'
TTTTGTAATCCAGAGGTTGATTGTCGACTTAACGCGTGCGAGATGCGCTGAAGCTTTCGTCTCGTCCTTT
CCACAAGATATATAAAGCCAAGAAATCGAAATACTTTCAAGTTACGGACTAGTTCATTACTAGGGAGTGG
GCAGAAGGCGATGGCTGGTTGGAGAGAAGCCAGGCCGTCTAGTGGGGGAGGATGGTTGGAACATAGCATT
GAAGTGGGCTCGGCTTTCAAGCTGCATACGGTGGCCCAGTGGGGAGGCGAGTCCACGGACAAAATGGATT
CGAACCAGCCCTGACTGCCCCCCAGATACCAGCCATCCATAGGAGTCCAGGTTTGGGCTGAAACGTACCT
TATGAATAGCCTCCAGCTGCAGCCTGTCCAGGCAGAGTTGAGAATGCCCCTCTCCCTCCTGCATGCGCAG
CATTGGTTCTCTACGGAGCAGATCATGGAATGAACCCAAATCTGTGTCTTGAAAGAGCAAGTAGTGATGG
TTGACAGTTTCAGTGTAAGTTCGAGCCTTAGGAGGGTTGGGGACCCCAGATGAAGCAGAAGAATGGTCTG
GACCTTCAGGACTGTCCTGATACGGTATCAGATCTGCTTTATATATAGGAAATCTTCGCTCTACAGGTCG
CTTGACATTTATTGGATTCAGTGCCATATCTGGTAATATAGCAGCAATGAGCTCCCCGGATAT
